>Addgene plasmid #145000 | TFORF3524 | depositor full sequence | sequence record 287114 | Full Sequence
TTAATGTAGTCTTATGCAATACTCTTGTAGTCTTGCAACATGGTAACGATGAGTTAGCAACATGCCTTAC
AAGGAGAGAAAAAGCACCGTGCATGCCGATTGGTGGAAGTAAGGTGGTACGATCGTGCCTTATTAGGAAG
GCAACAGACGGGTCTGACATGGATTGGACGAACCACTGAATTGCCGCATTGCAGAGATATTGTATTTAAG
TGCCTAGCTCGATACATAAACGGGTCTCTCTGGTTAGACCAGATCTGAGCCTGGGAGCTCTCTGGCTAAC
TAGGGAACCCACTGCTTAAGCCTCAATAAAGCTTGCCTTGAGTGCTTCAAGTAGTGTGTGCCCGTCTGTT
GTGTGACTCTGGTAACTAGAGATCCCTCAGACCCTTTTAGTCAGTGTGGAAAATCTCTAGCAGTGGCGCC
CGAACAGGGACTTGAAAGCGAAAGGGAAACCAGAGGAGCTCTCTCGACGCAGGACTCGGCTTGCTGAAGC
GCGCACGGCAAGAGGCGAGGGGCGGCGACTGGTGAGTACGCCAAAAATTTTGACTAGCGGAGGCTAGAAG
GAGAGAGATGGGTGCGAGAGCGTCAGTATTAAGCGGGGGAGAATTAGATCGCGATGGGAAAAAATTCGGT
TAAGGCCAGGGGGAAAGAAAAAATATAAATTAAAACATATAGTATGGGCAAGCAGGGAGCTAGAACGATT
CGCAGTTAATCCTGGCCTGTTAGAAACATCAGAAGGCTGTAGACAAATACTGGGACAGCTACAACCATCC
CTTCAGACAGGATCAGAAGAACTTAGATCATTATATAATACAGTAGCAACCCTCTATTGTGTGCATCAAA
GGATAGAGATAAAAGACACCAAGGAAGCTTTAGACAAGATAGAGGAAGAGCAAAACAAAAGTAAGACCAC
CGCACAGCAAGCGGCCGCTGATCTTCAGACCTGGAGGAGGAGATATGAGGGACAATTGGAGAAGTGAATT
ATATAAATATAAAGTAGTAAAAATTGAACCATTAGGAGTAGCACCCACCAAGGCAAAGAGAAGAGTGGTG
CAGAGAGAAAAAAGAGCAGTGGGAATAGGAGCTTTGTTCCTTGGGTTCTTGGGAGCAGCAGGAAGCACTA
TGGGCGCAGCGTCAATGACGCTGACGGTACAGGCCAGACAATTATTGTCTGGTATAGTGCAGCAGCAGAA
CAATTTGCTGAGGGCTATTGAGGCGCAACAGCATCTGTTGCAACTCACAGTCTGGGGCATCAAGCAGCTC
CAGGCAAGAATCCTGGCTGTGGAAAGATACCTAAAGGATCAACAGCTCCTGGGGATTTGGGGTTGCTCTG
GAAAACTCATTTGCACCACTGCTGTGCCTTGGAATGCTAGTTGGAGTAATAAATCTCTGGAACAGATTTG
GAATCACACGACCTGGATGGAGTGGGACAGAGAAATTAACAATTACACAAGCTTAATACACTCCTTAATT
GAAGAATCGCAAAACCAGCAAGAAAAGAATGAACAAGAATTATTGGAATTAGATAAATGGGCAAGTTTGT
GGAATTGGTTTAACATAACAAATTGGCTGTGGTATATAAAATTATTCATAATGATAGTAGGAGGCTTGGT
AGGTTTAAGAATAGTTTTTGCTGTACTTTCTATAGTGAATAGAGTTAGGCAGGGATATTCACCATTATCG
TTTCAGACCCACCTCCCAACCCCGAGGGGACCCATGCATTGCATCTCAATTAGTCAGCAACCAGGTGTGG
AAAGTCCCCAGGCTCCCCAGCAGGCAGAAGTATGCAAAGCATGCGTCTCAATTAGTCAGCAACCATAGTC
CCGCCCCTAACTCCGCCCATCCCGCCCCTAACTCCGCCCAGTTCCGCCCATTCTCCGCCCCATGGCTGAC
TAATTTTTTTTATTTATGCAGAGGCCGAGGCCGCCTCGGCCTCTGAGCTATTCCAGAAGTAGTGAGGAGG
CTTTTTTGGAGGCCTAGGCTTTTGCAAAAAGCTTTCTAGAGGTACCACCGGAGCTTACCATGACCGAGTA
CAAGCCCACGGTGCGCCTCGCCACCCGCGACGACGTCCCCAGGGCCGTACGCACCCTCGCCGCCGCGTTC
GCCGACTACCCCGCCACGCGCCACACCGTCGATCCGGACCGCCACATCGAGCGGGTCACCGAGCTGCAAG
AACTCTTCCTCACGCGCGTCGGGCTCGACATCGGCAAGGTGTGGGTCGCGGACGACGGCGCCGCCGTGGC
GGTCTGGACCACGCCGGAGAGCGTCGAAGCGGGGGCGGTGTTCGCCGAGATCGGCCCGCGCATGGCCGAG
TTGAGCGGTTCCCGGCTGGCCGCGCAGCAACAGATGGAAGGCCTCCTGGCGCCGCACCGGCCCAAGGAGC
CCGCGTGGTTCCTGGCCACCGTCGGCGTCTCGCCCGACCACCAGGGCAAGGGTCTGGGCAGCGCCGTCGT
GCTCCCCGGAGTGGAGGCGGCCGAGCGCGCCGGGGTGCCCGCCTTCCTGGAGACCTCCGCGCCCCGCAAC
CTCCCCTTCTACGAGCGGCTCGGCTTCACCGTCACCGCCGACGTCGAGGTGCCCGAAGGACCGCGCACCT
GGTGCATGACCCGCAAGCCCGGTGCCAGTTAACGAATTCTAGATCTTGAGACAAATGGCAGTATTCATCC
ACAATTTTAAAAGAAAAGGGGGGATTGGGGGGTACAGTGCAGGGGAAAGAATAGTAGACATAATAGCAAC
AGACATACAAACTAAAGAATTACAAAAACAAATTACAAAAATTCAAAATTTTCGGGTTTATTACAGGGAC
AGCAGAGATCCACTTTGGCGCCGGCTCGAGGCCTGCAGGTGCAAAGATGGATAAAGTTTTAAACAGAGAG
GAATCTTTGCAGCTAATGGACCTTCTAGGTCTTGAAAGGAGTGGGAATTGGCTCCGGTGCCCGTCAGTGG
GCAGAGCGCACATCGCCCACAGTCCCCGAGAAGTTGGGGGGAGGGGTCGGCAATTGAACCGGTGCCTAGA
GAAGGTGGCGCGGGGTAAACTGGGAAAGTGATGTCGTGTACTGGCTCCGCCTTTTTCCCGAGGGTGGGGG
AGAACCGTATATAAGTGCAGTAGTCGCCGTGAACGTTCTTTTTCGCAACGGGTTTGCCGCCAGAACACAG
GTAAGTGCCGTGTGTGGTTCCCGCGGGCCTGGCCTCTTTACGGGTTATGGCCCTTGCGTGCCTTGAATTA
CTTCCACCTGGCTGCAGTACGTGATTCTTGATCCCGAGCTTCGGGTTGGAAGTGGGTGGGAGAGTTCGAG
GCCTTGCGCTTAAGGAGCCCCTTCGCCTCGTGCTTGAGTTGAGGCCTGGCCTGGGCGCTGGGGCCGCCGC
GTGCGAATCTGGTGGCACCTTCGCGCCTGTCTCGCTGCTTTCGATAAGTCTCTAGCCATTTAAAATTTTT
GATGACCTGCTGCGACGCTTTTTTTCTGGCAAGATAGTCTTGTAAATGCGGGCCAAGATCTGCACACTGG
TATTTCGGTTTTTGGGGCCGCGGGCGGCGACGGGGCCCGTGCGTCCCAGCGCACATGTTCGGCGAGGCGG
GGCCTGCGAGCGCGGCCACCGAGAATCGGACGGGGGTAGTCTCAAGCTGGCCGGCCTGCTCTGGTGCCTG
GCCTCGCGCCGCCGTGTATCGCCCCGCCCTGGGCGGCAAGGCTGGCCCGGTCGGCACCAGTTGCGTGAGC
GGAAAGATGGCCGCTTCCCGGCCCTGCTGCAGGGAGCTCAAAATGGAGGACGCGGCGCTCGGGAGAGCGG
GCGGGTGAGTCACCCACACAAAGGAAAAGGGCCTTTCCGTCCTCAGCCGTCGCTTCATGTGACTCCACGG
AGTACCGGGCGCCGTCCAGGCACCTCGATTAGTTCTCGAGCTTTTGGAGTACGTCGTCTTTAGGTTGGGG
GGAGGGGTTTTATGCGATGGAGTTTCCCCACACTGAGTGGGTGGAGACTGAAGTTAGGCCAGCTTGGCAC
TTGATGTAATTCTCCTTGGAATTTGCCCTTTTTGAGTTTGGATCTTGGTTCATTCTCAAGCCTCAGACAG
TGGTTCAAAGTTTTTTTCTTCCATTTCAGGTGTCGTGAGGCTAGCATCGATTGATCAACAAGTTTGTACA
AAAAAGTTGGCATGCCGAACCGTAAGGCCAGCCGGAATGCTTACTATTTCTTCGTGCAGGAGAAGATCCC
CGAACTACGGCGACGAGGCCTGCCTGTGGCTCGCGTTGCTGATGCCATCCCTTACTGCTCCTCAGACTGG
GCGCTTCTGAGGGAGGAAGAAAAGGAGAAATACGCAGAAATGGCTCGAGAATGGAGGGCCGCTCAGGGAA
AGGACCCTGGGCCCTCAGAGAAGCAGAAACCTGTTTTCACACCACTGAGGAGGCCAGGCATGCTTGTACC
AAAGCAGAATGTTTCACCTCCAGATATGTCAGCTTTGTCTTTAAAAGGTGATCAAGCTCTCCTTGGAGGC
ATTTTTTATTTTTTGAACATTTTTAGCCATGGCGAGCTACCTCCTCATTGTGAACAGCGCTTCCTCCCTT
GTGAAATTGGCTGTGTTAAGTATTCTCTCCAAGAAGGTATTATGGCAGATTTCCACAGTTTTATAAATCC
TGGTGAAATTCCACGAGGATTTCGATTTCATTGTCAGGCTGCAAGTGATTCTAGTCACAAGATTCCTATT
TCAAATTTTGAACGTGGGCATAACCAAGCAACTGTGTTACAAAACCTTTATAGATTTATTCATCCCAACC
CAGGGAACTGGCCACCTATCTACTGCAAGTCTGATGATAGAACCAGAGTCAACTGGTGTTTGAAGCATAT
GGCAAAGGCATCAGAAATCAGGCAAGATCTACAACTTCTCACTGTAGAGGACCTTGTAGTGGGGATCTAC
CAACAAAAATTTCTCAAGGAGCCCTCTAAGACTTGGATTCGAAGCCTCCTAGATGTGGCCATGTGGGATT
ATTCTAGCAACACAAGGTGCAAGTGGCATGAAGAAAATGATATTCTCTTCTGTGCTTTAGCTGTTTGCAA
GAAGATTGCGTACTGCATCAGTAATTCTCTGGCCACTCTCTTTGGAATCCAGCTCACAGAGGCTCATGTA
CCACTACAAGATTATGAGGCCAGCAATAGTGTGACACCCAAAATGGTTGTATTGGATGCAGGGCGTTACC
AGAAGCTAAGGGTTGGGAGTTCAGGATTCTCTCATTTCAACTCTTCTAATGAGGAACAAAGATCAAACAC
ACCCATTGGTGACTACCCATCTAGGGCAAAAATTTCTGGCCAAAACAGCAGCGTTCGGGGAAGAGGAATT
ACCCGCTTACTAGAGAGCATTTCCAATTCTTCCAGCAATATCCACAAATTCTCCAACTGTGACACTTCAC
TCTCACCTTACATGTCCCAAAAAGATGGATACAAATCTTTCTCTTCCTTATCTTACCCAACTTTCTTGTA
CAAAGTGGTTGATATCGGTAAGCCTATCCCTAACCCTCTCCTCGGTCTCGATTCTACGTAGTAATGAACT
AGTCCGTAACTTGAAAGTATTTCGATTTCTTGGCTTTATATATCTTGTGGAAAGGACGACAGACCACATT
CCGAAGATTATTAACGCGTTAAGTCGACAATCAACCTCTGGATTACAAAATTTGTGAAAGATTGACTGGT
ATTCTTAACTATGTTGCTCCTTTTACGCTATGTGGATACGCTGCTTTAATGCCTTTGTATCATGCTATTG
CTTCCCGTATGGCTTTCATTTTCTCCTCCTTGTATAAATCCTGGTTGCTGTCTCTTTATGAGGAGTTGTG
GCCCGTTGTCAGGCAACGTGGCGTGGTGTGCACTGTGTTTGCTGACGCAACCCCCACTGGTTGGGGCATT
GCCACCACCTGTCAGCTCCTTTCCGGGACTTTCGCTTTCCCCCTCCCTATTGCCACGGCGGAACTCATCG
CCGCCTGCCTTGCCCGCTGCTGGACAGGGGCTCGGCTGTTGGGCACTGACAATTCCGTGGTGTTGTCGGG
GAAATCATCGTCCTTTCCTTGGCTGCTCGCCTGTGTTGCCACCTGGATTCTGCGCGGGACGTCCTTCTGC
TACGTCCCTTCGGCCCTCAATCCAGCGGACCTTCCTTCCCGCGGCCTGCTGCCGGCTCTGCGGCCTCTTC
CGCGTCTTCGCCTTCGCCCTCAGACGAGTCGGATCTCCCTTTGGGCCGCCTCCCCGCGTCGACTTTAAGA
CCAATGACTTACAAGGCAGCTGTAGATCTTAGCCACTTTTTAAAAGAAAAGGGGGGACTGGAAGGGCTAA
TTCACTCCCAACGAAGACAAGATCTGCTTTTTGCTTGTACTGGGTCTCTCTGGTTAGACCAGATCTGAGC
CTGGGAGCTCTCTGGCTAACTAGGGAACCCACTGCTTAAGCCTCAATAAAGCTTGCCTTGAGTGCTTCAA
GTAGTGTGTGCCCGTCTGTTGTGTGACTCTGGTAACTAGAGATCCCTCAGACCCTTTTAGTCAGTGTGGA
AAATCTCTAGCAGTACGTATAGTAGTTCATGTCATCTTATTATTCAGTATTTATAACTTGCAAAGAAATG
AATATCAGAGAGTGAGAGGAACTTGTTTATTGCAGCTTATAATGGTTACAAATAAAGCAATAGCATCACA
AATTTCACAAATAAAGCATTTTTTTCACTGCATTCTAGTTGTGGTTTGTCCAAACTCATCAATGTATCTT
ATCATGTCTGGCTCTAGCTATCCCGCCCCTAACTCCGCCCATCCCGCCCCTAACTCCGCCCAGTTCCGCC
CATTCTCCGCCCCATGGCTGACTAATTTTTTTTATTTATGCAGAGGCCGAGGCCGCCTCGGCCTCTGAGC
TATTCCAGAAGTAGTGAGGAGGCTTTTTTGGAGGCCTAGGGACGTACCCAATTCGCCCTATAGTGAGTCG
TATTACGCGCGCTCACTGGCCGTCGTTTTACAACGTCGTGACTGGGAAAACCCTGGCGTTACCCAACTTA
ATCGCCTTGCAGCACATCCCCCTTTCGCCAGCTGGCGTAATAGCGAAGAGGCCCGCACCGATCGCCCTTC
CCAACAGTTGCGCAGCCTGAATGGCGAATGGG
[124 nt withheld, positions 7103-7226]
C
[91 nt withheld, positions 7228-7318]
A
[49 nt withheld, positions 7320-7368]
CCTTTGACGTTGGAGTCCACGTTCTTT
[37 nt withheld, positions 7396-7432]
ACCCTATCTCGGTCTATTCTTTTGATTTATAAGGGATTTTGCCGATTTCGGCCTATTGGTTAAAAAATGA
GCTGATTTAACAAAAATTTAACGCGAATTTTAACAAAATATTAACGCTTACAATTTAGGTGGCACTTTTC
GGGGAAATGTGCGCGGAACCCCTATTTGTTTATTTTTCTAAATACATTCAAATATGTATCCGCTCATGAG
ACAATAACCCTGATAAATGCTTCAATAATATTGAAAAAGGAAGAGTATGAGTATTCAACATTTCCGTGTC
GCCCTTATTCCCTTTTTTGCGGCATTTTGCCTTCCTGTTTTTGCTCACCCAGAAACGCTGGTGAAAGTAA
AAGATGCTGAAGATCAGTTGGGTGCACGAGTGGGTTACATCGAACTGGATCTCAACAGCGGTAAGATCCT
TGAGAGTTTTCGCCCCGAAGAACGTTTTCCAATGATGAGCACTTTTAAAGTTCTGCTATGTGGCGCGGTA
TTATCCCGTATTGACGCCGGGCAAGAGCAACTCGGTCGCCGCATACACTATTCTCAGAATGACTTGGTTG
AGTACTCACCAGTCACAGAAAAGCATCTTACGGATGGCATGACAGTAAGAGAATTATGCAGTGCTGCCAT
AACCATGAGTGATAACACTGCGGCCAACTTACTTCTGACAACGATCGGAGGACCGAAGGAGCTAACCGCT
TTTTTGCACAACATGGGGGATCATGTAACTCGCCTTGATCGTTGGGAACCGGAGCTGAATGAAGCCATAC
CAAACGACGAGCGTGACACCACGATGCCTGTAGCAATGGCAACAACGTTGCGCAAACTATTAACTGGCGA
ACTACTTACTCTAGCTTCCCGGCAACAATTAATAGACTGGATGGAGGCGGATAAAGTTGCAGGACCACTT
CTGCGCTCGGCCCTTCCGGCTGGCTGGTTTATTGCTGATAAATCTGGAGCCGGTGAGCGTGGGTCTCGCG
GTATCATTGCAGCACTGGGGCCAGATGGTAAGCCCTCCCGTATCGTAGTTATCTACACGACGGGGAGTCA
GGCAACTATGGATGAACGAAATAGACAGATCGCTGAGATAGGTGCCTCACTGATTAAGCATTGGTAACTG
TCAGACCAAGTTTACTCATATATACTTTAGATTGATTTAAAACTTCATTTTTAATTTAAAAGGATCTAGG
TGAAGATCCTTTTTGATAATCTCATGACCAAAATCCCTTAACGTGAGTTTTCGTTCCACTGAGCGTCAGA
CCCCGTAGAAAAGATCAAAGGATCTTCTTGAGATCCTTTTTTTCTGCGCGTAATCTGCTGCTTGCAAACA
AAAAAACCACCGCTACCAGCGGTGGTTTGTTTGCCGGATCAAGAGCTACCAACTCTTTTTCCGAAGGTAA
CTGGCTTCAGCAGAGCGCAGATACCAAATACTGTTCTTCTAGTGTAGCCGTAGTTAGGCCACCACTTCAA
GAACTCTGTAGCACCGCCTACATACCTCGCTCTGCTAATCCTGTTACCAGTGGCTGCTGCCAGTGGCGAT
AAGTCGTGTCTTACCGGGTTGGACTCAAGACGATAGTTACCGGATAAGGCGCAGCGGTCGGGCTGAACGG
GGGGTTCGTGCACACAGCCCAGCTTGGAGCGAACGACCTACACCGAACTGAGATACCTACAGCGTGAGCT
ATGAGAAAGCGCCACGCTTCCCGAAGGGAGAAAGGCGGACAGGTATCCGGTAAGCGGCAGGGTCGGAACA
GGAGAGCGCACGAGGGAGCTTCCAGGGGGAAACGCCTGGTATCTTTATAGTCCTGTCGGGTTTCGCCACC
TCTGACTTGAGCGTCGATTTTTGTGATGCTCGTCAGGGGGGCGGAGCCTATGGAAAAACGCCAGCAACGC
GGCCTTTTTACGGTTCCTGGCCTTTTGCTGGCCTTTTGCTCACATGTTCTTTCCTGCGTTATCCCCTGAT
TCTGTGGATAACCGTATTACCGCCTTTGAGTGAGCTGATACCGCTCGCCGCAGCCGAACGACCGAGCGCA
GCGAGTCAGTGAGCGAGGAAGCGGAAGAGCGCCCAATACGCAAACCGCCTCTCCCCGCGCGTTGGCCGAT
TCATTAATGCAGCTGGCACGACAGGTTTCCCGACTGGAAAGCGGGCAGTGAGCGCAACGCAATTAATGTG
AGTTAGCTCACTCATTAGGCACCCCAGGCTTTACACTTTATGCTTCCGGCTCGTATGTTGTGTGGAATTG
TGAGCGGATAACAATTTCACACAGGAAACAGCTATGACCATGATTACGCCAAGCGCGCAATTAACCCTCA
CTAAAGGGAACAAAAGCTGGAGCTGCAAGC
Features (pLannotate 1.2.2; 34 found; start..end, strand, type, name):
      5..231     +  promoter       RSV promoter: Rous sarcoma virus enhancer/promoter
    232..412     +  LTR            5' LTR (truncated): truncated 5' long terminal repeat (LTR) from HIV-1
    459..584     +  misc_feature   HIV-1 Ψ: packaging signal of human immunodeficiency virus type 1
    568..931     +  CDS            HIV-1 gag (fragment): gag protein from human immunodeficiency virus 1; gag
   1077..1310    +  misc_feature   RRE: The Rev response element (RRE) of HIV-1 allows for Rev-dependent mRNA export from the nucleus to the cytoplasm.
   1687..1713    +  CDS            Rev (fragment): human immunodeficiency virus 1 (HIV-1) Rev protein; rev; enhances nuclear export of unspliced and incompletely spliced viral mRNAs
   1720..1743    +  promoter       SV40 promoter (fragment): SV40 early promoter
   1744..1815    +  promoter       SV40 promoter (fragment): SV40 enhancer and early promoter
   1839..1974    +  rep_origin     SV40 ori: SV40 origin of replication
   2020..2616    +  CDS            PuroR (fragment): puromycin N-acetyltransferase; pac from Streptomyces; confers resistance to puromycin
   2665..2782    +  misc_feature   cPPT/CTS: central polypurine tract and central termination sequence of HIV-1
   2847..2913    +  CDS            small t antigen (fragment): SV40 (simian virus 40) small t antigen
   2920..4098    +  promoter       EF-1α promoter: strong constitutive promoter for human elongation factor EF-1α
   4119..4136    +  protein_bind   attB1 (fragment): mutant version of attB; core recombination site for the Gateway® BP reaction BP Clonase™
   4142..5443    +  CDS            MAEL: MAEL_HUMAN - Experimental evidence at protein level: Swiss-Prot protein existence level 1. Plays a central role during spermatogenesis by repressing transposable elements and preventing their mobilization, which is essential for the germline integrity. Acts via the piRNA metabolic process, which mediates the repression of transposable elements during meiosis by forming complexes composed of piRNAs and Piwi proteins and governs the methylation and subsequent repression of transposons. Its association with piP-bodies suggests a participation in the secondary piRNAs metabolic process. Required fo
   5445..5469    -  protein_bind   attB2: mutant version of attB; recombination site for the Gateway® BP reaction BP Clonase™
   5477..5518    +  CDS            V5 tag: epitope tag from simian virus 5
   5534..5587    +  promoter       U6 promoter (fragment): RNA polymerase III promoter for human U6 snRNA
   5629..6217    +  misc_feature   WPRE: woodchuck hepatitis virus posttranscriptional regulatory element
   6268..6287    +  misc_feature   cPPT/CTS (fragment): central polypurine tract and central termination sequence of HIV-1
   6289..6522    +  LTR            3' LTR (ΔU3): self-inactivating 3' long terminal repeat (LTR) from HIV-1
   6600..6721    +  polyA_signal   SV40 poly(A) signal: SV40 polyadenylation signal
   6761..6896    +  rep_origin     SV40 ori: SV40 origin of replication
   6917..6935    -  promoter       T7 promoter: promoter for bacteriophage T7 RNA polymerase
   6943..7098    +  CDS            lacZα (fragment): LacZα fragment of β-galactosidase; lacZ fragment
   7103..7531    +  rep_origin     f1 ori (sequence partly withheld): f1 bacteriophage origin of replication; arrow indicates direction of (+) strand synthesis
   7584..7688    +  promoter       AmpR promoter: bla
   7689..8549    +  CDS            AmpR: β-lactamase; bla; confers resistance to ampicillin, carbenicillin, and related antibiotics
   8720..9308    +  rep_origin     ori: high-copy-number ColE1/pMB1/pBR322/pUC origin of replication
   9491..9583    +  CDS            lacI (fragment): lac repressor; lacI; The lac repressor binds to the lac operator to inhibit transcription in E. coli. This inhibition can be relieved by adding lactose or isopropyl-β-D-thiogalactopyranoside (IPTG).
   9596..9617    +  protein_bind   CAP binding site: CAP binding activates transcription in the presence of cAMP. E. coli catabolite activator protein
   9632..9662    +  promoter       lac promoter: promoter for the E. coli lac operon
   9670..9686    +  protein_bind   lac operator: The lac repressor binds to the lac operator to inhibit transcription in E. coli. This inhibition can be relieved by adding lactose or isopropyl-β-D-thiogalactopyranoside (IPTG). lac repressor encoded by lacI
   9731..9749    +  promoter       T3 promoter: promoter for bacteriophage T3 RNA polymerase
