[The description below was written by a language model from this plasmid's Addgene catalogue record and pLannotate feature annotations shown in this document.]
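Description:
TFORF3524 is a third-generation-style, self-inactivating lentiviral expression plasmid built on the pLX_TRC317 backbone and belonging to a barcoded transcription factor ORF collection. It carries the human MAEL (maelstrom) open reading frame, which the annotation describes as a factor involved in piRNA-mediated repression of transposable elements during spermatogenesis. In bacteria the plasmid is maintained through a high-copy ColE1/pUC-type origin and selected with ampicillin via the β-lactamase gene. An f1 origin and remnants of a lac/lacZα cloning region with T7 and T3 promoters are also present in the backbone. The depositor notes that the plasmid can recombine during propagation, as is common for LTR-containing vectors.

The viral genome is transcribed from an RSV promoter fused to a truncated HIV-1 5' LTR and includes the Ψ packaging signal, a gag fragment, the RRE for Rev-dependent nuclear export, a cPPT/CTS, WPRE to enhance transcript expression, and a ΔU3 3' LTR that inactivates the LTR promoter after integration. An SV40 poly(A) signal follows. Within this unit, an SV40 early promoter drives a puromycin N-acetyltransferase gene for selection of transduced mammalian cells. Separately, the EF-1α promoter drives MAEL, which was introduced by Gateway cloning, is flanked by attB1 and attB2 sites, and is fused at its C terminus to a V5 epitope tag for detection. According to the record, each construct in the collection carries a unique 24-bp barcode, although it is not annotated in the feature table. The barcode allows the overexpressed factor to be identified in pooled screens, such as directed differentiation studies.
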