Addgene plasmid #145000: TFORF3524
Purpose: Lentiviral vector for overexpressing transcription factor ORFs with unique 24-bp barcodes. Barcodes facilitate identification of transcription factors in pooled screens.
Depositing lab: Feng Zhang. Depositing organization: Broad Institute. Publication: A transcription factor atlas of directed differentiation. Joung J, Ma S, Tay T, Geiger-Schuller KR, Kirchgatterer PC, Verdine VK, Guo B, Arias-Garcia MA, Allen WE, Singh A, Kuksenko O, Abudayyeh OO, Gootenberg JS, Fu Z, Macrae RK, Buenrostro JD, Regev A, Zhang F. Cell. 2023 Jan 5;186(1):209-229.e26. doi: 10.1016/j.cell.2022.11.026. PubMed 36608654.
Backbone
  Vector backbone: pLX_TRC317
  Backbone manufacturer: Broad Institute Genetic Perturbation Platform
  Backbone size w/o insert (bp): 8264
  Vector type: Mammalian Expression, Lentiviral
  Selectable markers: Puromycin
Growth in bacteria
  Bacterial resistance: Ampicillin, 100 μg/mL
  Growth temperature: 37°C
  Growth strain: NEB Stable
  Copy number: High Copy
Gene/Insert
  Gene/Insert name: MAEL
  Species: H. sapiens (human)
  Insert size (bp): 1508
  Entrez Gene: MAEL (a.k.a. CT128, FLJ14904, RP11-102C16.1)
  Promoter: EF1a
  Tag / fusion protein: V5 (C terminal on insert)
  Cloning method: Gateway Cloning
  Sequencing primers: 5′ GGGTGGAGACTGAAGTTAGGCCAG; 3′ CACATAGCGTAAAAGGAGCAACATAG
Resource information
  A portion of this plasmid was derived from a plasmid made by: Broad Institute Genetic Perturbation Platform
Terms and licenses: Academic/Nonprofit Terms; Industry Terms: Not Available to Industry
Depositor comments: NM_032858.2 Please test multiple small colonies in case of plasmid recombination. To make this collection available in a timely manner, a portion of this collection was not fully sequenced by Addgene. If an Addgene verified full plasmid sequence is not available, please contact us prior to placing an order to request the full sequence.
How to cite: TFORF3524 was a gift from Feng Zhang (Addgene plasmid # 145000 ; http://n2t.net/addgene:145000 ; RRID:Addgene_145000)
