>Addgene plasmid #145000 | TFORF3524 | depositor partial sequence | sequence record 287115 | Insert
ATCGATTGATCAACAAGTTTGTACAAAAAAGTTGGCATGCCGAACCGTAAGGCCAGCCGGAATGCTTACT
ATTTCTTCGTGCAGGAGAAGATCCCCGAACTACGGCGACGAGGCCTGCCTGTGGCTCGCGTTGCTGATGC
CATCCCTTACTGCTCCTCAGACTGGGCGCTTCTGAGGGAGGAAGAAAAGGAGAAATACGCAGAAATGGCT
CGAGAATGGAGGGCCGCTCAGGGAAAGGACCCTGGGCCCTCAGAGAAGCAGAAACCTGTTTTCACACCAC
TGAGGAGGCCAGGCATGCTTGTACCAAAGCAGAATGTTTCACCTCCAGATATGTCAGCTTTGTCTTTAAA
AGGTGATCAAGCTCTCCTTGGAGGCATTTTTTATTTTTTGAACATTTTTAGCCATGGCGAGCTACCTCCT
CATTGTGAACAGCGCTTCCTCCCTTGTGAAATTGGCTGTGTTAAGTATTCTCTCCAAGAAGGTATTATGG
CAGATTTCCACAGTTTTATAAATCCTGGTGAAATTCCACGAGGATTTCGATTTCATTGTCAGGCTGCAAG
TGATTCTAGTCACAAGATTCCTATTTCAAATTTTGAACGTGGGCATAACCAAGCAACTGTGTTACAAAAC
CTTTATAGATTTATTCATCCCAACCCAGGGAACTGGCCACCTATCTACTGCAAGTCTGATGATAGAACCA
GAGTCAACTGGTGTTTGAAGCATATGGCAAAGGCATCAGAAATCAGGCAAGATCTACAACTTCTCACTGT
AGAGGACCTTGTAGTGGGGATCTACCAACAAAAATTTCTCAAGGAGCCCTCTAAGACTTGGATTCGAAGC
CTCCTAGATGTGGCCATGTGGGATTATTCTAGCAACACAAGGTGCAAGTGGCATGAAGAAAATGATATTC
TCTTCTGTGCTTTAGCTGTTTGCAAGAAGATTGCGTACTGCATCAGTAATTCTCTGGCCACTCTCTTTGG
AATCCAGCTCACAGAGGCTCATGTACCACTACAAGATTATGAGGCCAGCAATAGTGTGACACCCAAAATG
GTTGTATTGGATGCAGGGCGTTACCAGAAGCTAAGGGTTGGGAGTTCAGGATTCTCTCATTTCAACTCTT
CTAATGAGGAACAAAGATCAAACACACCCATTGGTGACTACCCATCTAGGGCAAAAATTTCTGGCCAAAA
CAGCAGCGTTCGGGGAAGAGGAATTACCCGCTTACTAGAGAGCATTTCCAATTCTTCCAGCAATATCCAC
AAATTCTCCAACTGTGACACTTCACTCTCACCTTACATGTCCCAAAAAGATGGATACAAATCTTTCTCTT
CCTTATCTTACCCAACTTTCTTGTACAAAGTGGTTGATATCGGTAAGCCTATCCCTAACCCTCTCCTCGG
TCTCGATTCTACGTAGTAATGAACTAGTCCGTAACTTGAAAGTATTTCGATTTCTTGGCTTTATATATCT
TGTGGAAAGGACGACAGACCACATTCCGAAGATTATTA
