>Addgene plasmid #145000 | TFORF3524 | depositor partial sequence | sequence record 287116 | Barcode
CAGACCACATTCCGAAGATTATTA
