>Addgene plasmid #145000 | TFORF3524 | addgene partial sequence | sequence record 313871 | WPRE-R 5'-CATAGCGTAAAAGGAGCAACA-3'
TTTGTAATCCAGAGGTTGATTGTCGACTTAACGCGTTAATAATCTTCGGAATGTGGTCTGTCGTCCTTTC
CACAAGATATATAAAGCCAAGAAATCGAAATACTTTCAAGTTACGGACTAGTTCATTACTACGTAGAATC
GAGACCGAGGAGAGGGTTAGGGATAGGCTTACCGATATCAACCACTTTGTACAAGAAAGTTGGGTAAGAT
AAGGAAGAGAAAGATTTGTATCCATCTTTTTGGGACATGTAAGGTGAGAGTGAAGTGTCACAGTTGGAGA
ATTTGTGGATATTGCTGGAAGAATTGGAAATGCTCTCTAGTAAGCGGGTAATTCCTCTTCCCCGAACGCT
GCTGTTTTGGCCAGAAATTTTTGCCCTAGATGGGTAGTCACCAATGGGTGTGTTTGATCTTTGTTCCTCA
TTAGAAGAGTTGAAATGAGAGAATCCTGAACTCCCAACCCTTAGCTTCTGGTAACGCCCTGCATCCAATA
CAACCATTTTGGGTGTCACACTATTGCTGGCCTCATAATCTTGTAGTGGTACATGAGCCTCTGTGAGCTG
GATTCCAAAGAGAGTGGCCAGAGAATTACTGATGCAGTACGCAATCTTCTTGCAAACAGCTAAAGCACAG
AAGAGAATATCATTTTCTTCATGCCACTTGCACCTTGTGTTGCTAGAATAATCCCACATGGCCACATCTA
GGAGGCTTCGAATCCAAGTCTTAGAGGGCTCCTTGAGAAATTTTTGTTGGTAGATCCCCACTAC
